Addgene plasmid #243718: pJL394
Purpose: Stably expresses a Myc-tagged AKAP1 with tudor domain deleted and gRNA-resistant silent mutations
Depositing lab: Jonathan Weissman. Depositing organization: Whitehead Institute for Biomedical Research. Publication: Proximity-specific ribosome profiling reveals the logic of localized mitochondrial translation. Luo J, Khandwala S, Hu J, Lee SY, Hickey KL, Levine ZG, Harper JW, Ting AY, Weissman JS. Cell. 2025 Aug 25:S0092-8674(25)00916-X. doi: 10.1016/j.cell.2025.08.002. PubMed 40876456.
Backbone
  Vector backbone: pJL349
  Backbone manufacturer: Weissman Lab
  Vector type: Lentiviral
Growth in bacteria
  Bacterial resistance: Ampicillin, 100 μg/mL
  Growth temperature: 37°C
  Growth strain: NEB Stable
  Copy number: High Copy
Gene/Insert
  Gene/Insert name: AKAP1
  Species: H. sapiens (human)
  Mutation: tudor domain deleted and gRNA-resistant silent mutations
  Entrez Gene: AKAP1 (a.k.a. AKAP, AKAP121, AKAP149, AKAP84, D-AKAP1, PPP1R43, PRKA1, SAKAP84, TDRD17)
  Tag / fusion protein: Myc (C terminal on insert)
  Cloning method: Gibson Cloning
Terms and licenses: Academic/Nonprofit Terms; Industry Terms: Not Available to Industry
How to cite: pJL394 was a gift from Jonathan Weissman (Addgene plasmid # 243718 ; http://n2t.net/addgene:243718 ; RRID:Addgene_243718)
