[The description below was written by a language model from this plasmid's Addgene catalogue record and pLannotate feature annotations shown in this document.]
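Description:
pJL394 is an HIV-1-based, self-inactivating lentiviral transfer plasmid built on the pJL349 backbone for stable expression of a mutant human AKAP1 in mammalian cells. In bacteria it is maintained through a high-copy ColE1/pUC-type origin and selected with ampicillin via the β-lactamase gene. The backbone also carries remnants typical of older lentiviral vectors. These include fragments of tetracycline resistance, bom, rop and lacI sequences, plus an SV40 promoter followed by gpt fragments, the small t intron and an SV40 poly(A) signal. The viral portion comprises a truncated 5' LTR, the Ψ packaging signal with a partial gag sequence, the RRE for Rev-dependent nuclear export, the cPPT/CTS element and a ΔU3 3' LTR. The ΔU3 deletion leaves the integrated provirus without LTR promoter activity. Packaging functions are not encoded and must be supplied in trans.

The expression cassette is driven by the human ubiquitin C promoter. It encodes AKAP1, a scaffold that anchors protein kinase A regulatory subunits to the mitochondrial outer membrane. In this version the tudor domain is deleted, and silent mutations make the transcript resistant to a guide RNA. A Myc epitope is fused to the C terminus; the annotation detects only a fragment of a 3xMyc element, consistent with a single tag. An EMCV IRES downstream allows mCherry to be translated from the same transcript, marking transduced cells by red fluorescence, and a WPRE enhances transcript expression. The guide-resistant design suggests use in rescue or complementation experiments, testing whether the tudor domain is needed when endogenous AKAP1 is targeted. The associated publication concerns localized translation at mitochondria.
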