Features (pLannotate 1.2.2; 35 found; start..end, strand, type, name):
     21..89      +  CDS            nef (fragment): NEF_HV1Z2 - Experimental evidence at protein level: Swiss-Prot protein existence level 1. Extracellular Nef protein targets CD4(+) T-lymphocytes for apoptosis by interacting with CXCR4 surface receptors. From Human immunodeficiency virus type 1 group M subtype D (isolate Z2/CDC-Z34) (HIV-1).
     91..324     +  LTR            3' LTR (ΔU3): self-inactivating 3' long terminal repeat (LTR) from HIV-1
    349..367     -  promoter       SP6 promoter: promoter for bacteriophage SP6 RNA polymerase
    595..874     +  CDS            TcR (fragment): tetracycline efflux protein; tet; confers resistance to tetracycline
    875..923     -  misc_feature   bom (fragment): basis of mobility region from pBR322
   1025..1060    -  CDS            rop (fragment): Rop protein, which maintains plasmids at low copy number; rop
   1155..1259    +  promoter       AmpR promoter: bla
   1260..2120    +  CDS            AmpR: β-lactamase; bla; confers resistance to ampicillin, carbenicillin, and related antibiotics
   2291..2879    +  rep_origin     ori: high-copy-number ColE1/pMB1/pBR322/pUC origin of replication
   3062..3118    +  CDS            lacI (fragment): lac repressor; lacI; The lac repressor binds to the lac operator to inhibit transcription in E. coli. This inhibition can be relieved by adding lactose or isopropyl-β-D-thiogalactopyranoside (IPTG).
   3125..3454    +  promoter       SV40 promoter: SV40 enhancer and early promoter
   3654..3773    +  CDS            gpt (fragment): XGPT_ECOLI - Also known as gpp, gxu. Experimental evidence at protein level: Swiss-Prot protein existence level 1. Purine salvage pathway enzyme that catalyzes the transfer of the ribosyl-5-phosphate group from 5-phospho-alpha-D-ribose 1- diphosphate (PRPP) to the N9 position of the 6-oxopurines guanine and xanthine to form the corresponding ribonucleotides GMP (guanosine 5'- monophosphate) and XMP (xanthosine 5'-monophosphate), with the release of PPi. To a lesser extent, also acts on hypoxanthine (PubMed:9100006, PubMed:3886014). Does not ribophosphorylate adenine (PubMed:3886014). From Esch
   3773..4108    +  CDS            gpt (fragment): XGPT_ECOLI - Also known as gpp, gxu. Experimental evidence at protein level: Swiss-Prot protein existence level 1. Purine salvage pathway enzyme that catalyzes the transfer of the ribosyl-5-phosphate group from 5-phospho-alpha-D-ribose 1- diphosphate (PRPP) to the N9 position of the 6-oxopurines guanine and xanthine to form the corresponding ribonucleotides GMP (guanosine 5'- monophosphate) and XMP (xanthosine 5'-monophosphate), with the release of PPi. To a lesser extent, also acts on hypoxanthine (PubMed:9100006, PubMed:3886014). Does not ribophosphorylate adenine (PubMed:3886014). From Esch
   4203..4508    +  CDS            frsA (fragment): FRSA_ECOLI - Also known as yafA. Experimental evidence at protein level: Swiss-Prot protein existence level 1. Catalyzes the hydrolysis of esters (PubMed:15808744). Displays esterase activity toward pNP-butyrate (PubMed:15808744). May stimulate mixed-acid fermentation by acting as a fermentation/respiration switch that down-regulates respiration and up- regulates fermentation rates (PubMed:15169777). From Escherichia coli (strain K12).
   4512..4586    +  CDS            small t antigen (fragment): SV40 (simian virus 40) small t antigen
   4588..4653    +  intron         small t intron: SV40 (simian virus 40) small t antigen intron
   4783..4803    +  CDS            SV40 NLS: nuclear localization signal of SV40 (simian virus 40) large T antigen
   5122..5205    +  CDS            large T antigen (fragment): large T antigen from SV40 (simian virus 40)
   5228..5362    +  polyA_signal   SV40 poly(A) signal: SV40 polyadenylation signal
   5529..5858    +  CDS            nef (fragment): NEF_HV1BR - Experimental evidence at protein level: Swiss-Prot protein existence level 1. Extracellular Nef protein targets CD4(+) T-lymphocytes for apoptosis by interacting with CXCR4 surface receptors (PubMed:14990729). From Human immunodeficiency virus type 1 group M subtype B (isolate BRU/LAI) (HIV-1).
   5906..6163    +  LTR            5' LTR (truncated): truncated 5' long terminal repeat (LTR) from HIV-1
   6210..6335    +  misc_feature   HIV-1 Ψ: packaging signal of human immunodeficiency virus type 1
   6319..6657    +  CDS            HIV-1 gag (fragment): gag protein from human immunodeficiency virus 1; gag
   6832..7065    +  misc_feature   RRE: The Rev response element (RRE) of HIV-1 allows for Rev-dependent mRNA export from the nucleus to the cytoplasm.
   7442..7542    +  CDS            Rev (fragment): human immunodeficiency virus 1 (HIV-1) Rev protein; rev; enhances nuclear export of unspliced and incompletely spliced viral mRNAs
   7579..7696    +  misc_feature   cPPT/CTS: central polypurine tract and central termination sequence of HIV-1
   7733..7756    -  misc_feature   MCS (fragment): pBluescript multiple cloning site
   8470..9674    +  promoter       UbC promoter: human ubiquitin C promoter
   9687..12062   +  CDS            AKAP1 (fragment): AKAP1_HUMAN - Also known as AKAP149, PRKA1. Experimental evidence at protein level: Swiss-Prot protein existence level 1. Binds to type I and II regulatory subunits of protein kinase A and anchors them to the cytoplasmic face of the mitochondrial outer membrane (By similarity). Involved in mitochondrial-mediated antiviral innate immunity (PubMed:31522117). Promotes translocation of NDUFS1 into mitochondria to regulate mitochondrial membrane respiratory chain NADH dehydrogenase (Complex I) activity (By similarity). From Homo sapiens (Human).
  12102..12131   +  CDS            3xMyc (fragment): 3 tandem Myc epitope tags
  12141..12727   +  misc_feature   IRES2: internal ribosome entry site (IRES) of the encephalomyocarditis virus (EMCV)
  12740..13447   +  CDS            mCherry: mCherry is a basic (constitutively fluorescent) red fluorescent protein published in 2004, derived from Discosoma sp.. It is reported to be a very rapidly-maturing monomer with low acid sensitivity.
  13474..13492   +  misc_feature   MCS (fragment): pBluescript multiple cloning site
  13492..14080   +  misc_feature   WPRE: woodchuck hepatitis virus posttranscriptional regulatory element
  14081..4       +  misc_feature   MCS (fragment) (across the origin): pBluescript multiple cloning site
>Addgene plasmid #243718 | pJL394 | addgene full sequence | sequence record 489279 | Addgene NGS Result
AGGGAATTAATTCGAGCTCGGTACCTTTAAGACCAATGACTTACAAGGCAGCTGTAGATCTTAGCCACTT
TTTAAAAGAAAAGGGGGGACTGGAAGGGCTAATTCACTCCCAACGAAGACAAGATCTGCTTTTTGCTTGT
ACTGGGTCTCTCTGGTTAGACCAGATCTGAGCCTGGGAGCTCTCTGGCTAACTAGGGAACCCACTGCTTA
AGCCTCAATAAAGCTTGCCTTGAGTGCTTCAAGTAGTGTGTGCCCGTCTGTTGTGTGACTCTGGTAACTA
GAGATCCCTCAGACCCTTTTAGTCAGTGTGGAAAATCTCTAGCAGCATCTAGAATTAATTCCGTGTATTC
TATAGTGTCACCTAAATCGTATGTGTATGATACATAAGGTTATGTATTAATTGTAGCCGCGTTCTAACGA
CAATATGTACAAGCCTAATTGTGTAGCATCTGGCTTACTGAAGCAGACCCTATCATCTCTCTCGTAAACT
GCCGTCAGAGTCGGTTTGGTTGGACGAACCTTCTGAGTTTCTGGTAACGCCGTCCCGCACCCGGAAATGG
TCAGCGAACCAATCAGCAGGGTCATCGCTAGCCAGATCCTCTACGCCGGACGCATCGTGGCCGGCATCAC
CGGCGCCACAGGTGCGGTTGCTGGCGCCTATATCGCCGACATCACCGATGGGGAAGATCGGGCTCGCCAC
TTCGGGCTCATGAGCGCTTGTTTCGGCGTGGGTATGGTGGCAGGCCCCGTGGCCGGGGGACTGTTGGGCG
CCATCTCCTTGCATGCACCATTCCTTGCGGCGGCGGTGCTCAACGGCCTCAACCTACTACTGGGCTGCTT
CCTAATGCAGGAGTCGCATAAGGGAGAGCGTCGAATGGTGCACTCTCAGTACAATCTGCTCTGATGCCGC
ATAGTTAAGCCAGCCCCGACACCCGCCAACACCCGCTGACGCGCCCTGACGGGCTTGTCTGCTCCCGGCA
TCCGCTTACAGACAAGCTGTGACCGTCTCCGGGAGCTGCATGTGTCAGAGGTTTTCACCGTCATCACCGA
AACGCGCGAGACGAAAGGGCCTCGTGATACGCCTATTTTTATAGGTTAATGTCATGATAATAATGGTTTC
TTAGACGTCAGGTGGCACTTTTCGGGGAAATGTGCGCGGAACCCCTATTTGTTTATTTTTCTAAATACAT
TCAAATATGTATCCGCTCATGAGACAATAACCCTGATAAATGCTTCAATAATATTGAAAAAGGAAGAGTA
TGAGTATTCAACATTTCCGTGTCGCCCTTATTCCCTTTTTTGCGGCATTTTGCCTTCCTGTTTTTGCTCA
CCCAGAAACGCTGGTGAAAGTAAAAGATGCTGAAGATCAGTTGGGTGCACGAGTGGGTTACATCGAACTG
GATCTCAACAGCGGTAAGATCCTTGAGAGTTTTCGCCCCGAAGAACGTTTTCCAATGATGAGCACTTTTA
AAGTTCTGCTATGTGGCGCGGTATTATCCCGTATTGACGCCGGGCAAGAGCAACTCGGTCGCCGCATACA
CTATTCTCAGAATGACTTGGTTGAGTACTCACCAGTCACAGAAAAGCATCTTACGGATGGCATGACAGTA
AGAGAATTATGCAGTGCTGCCATAACCATGAGTGATAACACTGCGGCCAACTTACTTCTGACAACGATCG
GAGGACCGAAGGAGCTAACCGCTTTTTTGCACAACATGGGGGATCATGTAACTCGCCTTGATCGTTGGGA
ACCGGAGCTGAATGAAGCCATACCAAACGACGAGCGTGACACCACGATGCCTGTAGCAATGGCAACAACG
TTGCGCAAACTATTAACTGGCGAACTACTTACTCTAGCTTCCCGGCAACAATTAATAGACTGGATGGAGG
CGGATAAAGTTGCAGGACCACTTCTGCGCTCGGCCCTTCCGGCTGGCTGGTTTATTGCTGATAAATCTGG
AGCCGGTGAGCGTGGGTCTCGCGGTATCATTGCAGCACTGGGGCCAGATGGTAAGCCCTCCCGTATCGTA
GTTATCTACACGACGGGGAGTCAGGCAACTATGGATGAACGAAATAGACAGATCGCTGAGATAGGTGCCT
CACTGATTAAGCATTGGTAACTGTCAGACCAAGTTTACTCATATATACTTTAGATTGATTTAAAACTTCA
TTTTTAATTTAAAAGGATCTAGGTGAAGATCCTTTTTGATAATCTCATGACCAAAATCCCTTAACGTGAG
TTTTCGTTCCACTGAGCGTCAGACCCCGTAGAAAAGATCAAAGGATCTTCTTGAGATCCTTTTTTTCTGC
GCGTAATCTGCTGCTTGCAAACAAAAAAACCACCGCTACCAGCGGTGGTTTGTTTGCCGGATCAAGAGCT
ACCAACTCTTTTTCCGAAGGTAACTGGCTTCAGCAGAGCGCAGATACCAAATACTGTTCTTCTAGTGTAG
CCGTAGTTAGGCCACCACTTCAAGAACTCTGTAGCACCGCCTACATACCTCGCTCTGCTAATCCTGTTAC
CAGTGGCTGCTGCCAGTGGCGATAAGTCGTGTCTTACCGGGTTGGACTCAAGACGATAGTTACCGGATAA
GGCGCAGCGGTCGGGCTGAACGGGGGGTTCGTGCACACAGCCCAGCTTGGAGCGAACGACCTACACCGAA
CTGAGATACCTACAGCGTGAGCTATGAGAAAGCGCCACGCTTCCCGAAGGGAGAAAGGCGGACAGGTATC
CGGTAAGCGGCAGGGTCGGAACAGGAGAGCGCACGAGGGAGCTTCCAGGGGGAAACGCCTGGTATCTTTA
TAGTCCTGTCGGGTTTCGCCACCTCTGACTTGAGCGTCGATTTTTGTGATGCTCGTCAGGGGGGCGGAGC
CTATGGAAAAACGCCAGCAACGCGGCCTTTTTACGGTTCCTGGCCTTTTGCTGGCCTTTTGCTCACATGT
TCTTTCCTGCGTTATCCCCTGATTCTGTGGATAACCGTATTACCGCCTTTGAGTGAGCTGATACCGCTCG
CCGCAGCCGAACGACCGAGCGCAGCGAGTCAGTGAGCGAGGAAGCGGAAGAGCGCCCAATACGCAAACCG
CCTCTCCCCGCGCGTTGGCCGATTCATTAATGCAGCTGTGGAATGTGTGTCAGTTAGGGTGTGGAAAGTC
CCCAGGCTCCCCAGCAGGCAGAAGTATGCAAAGCATGCATCTCAATTAGTCAGCAACCAGGTGTGGAAAG
TCCCCAGGCTCCCCAGCAGGCAGAAGTATGCAAAGCATGCATCTCAATTAGTCAGCAACCATAGTCCCGC
CCCTAACTCCGCCCATCCCGCCCCTAACTCCGCCCAGTTCCGCCCATTCTCCGCCCCATGGCTGACTAAT
TTTTTTTATTTATGCAGAGGCCGAGGCCGCCTCGGCCTCTGAGCTATTCCAGAAGTAGTGAGGAGGCTTT
TTTGGAGGCCTAGGCTTTTGCAAAAAGCTTGGACACAAGACAGGCTTGCGAGATATGTTTGAGAATACCA
CTTTATCCCGCGTCAGGGAGAGGCAGTGCGTAAAAAGACGCGGACTCATGTGAAATACTGGTTTTTAGTG
CGCCAGATCTCTATAATCTCGCGCAACCTATTTTCCCCTCGAACACTTTTTAAGCCGTAGATAAACAGGC
TGGGACACTTCACATGAGCGAAAAATACATCGTCACCTGGGACATGTTGCAGATCCATGCACGTAAACTC
GCAAGCCGACTGATGCCTTCTGAACAATGGAAAGGCATTATTGCCGTAAGCCGTGGCGGTCTGTACCGGG
TGCGTTACTGGCGCGTGAACTGGGTATTCGTCATGTCGATACCGTTTGTATTTCCAGCTACGATCACGAC
AACCAGCGCGAGCTTAAAGTGCTGAAACGCGCAGAAGGCGATGGCGAAGGCTTCATCGTTATTGATGACC
TGGTGGATACCGGTGGTACTGCGGTTGCGATTCGTGAAATGTATCCAAAAGCGCACTTTGTCACCATCTT
CGCAAAACCGGCTGGTCGTCCGCTGGTTGATGACTATGTTGTTGATATCCCGCAAGATACCTGGATTGAA
CAGCCGTGGGATATGGGCGTCGTATTCGTCCCGCCAATCTCCGGTCGCTAATCTTTTCAACGCCTGGCAC
TGCCGGGCGTTGTTCTTTTTAACTTCAGGCGGGTTACAATAGTTTCCAGTAAGTATTCTGGAGGCTGCAT
CCATGACACAGGCAAACCTGAGCGAAACCCTGTTCAAACCCCGCTTTAAACATCCTGAAACCTCGACGCT
AGTCCGCCGCTTTAATCACGGCGCACAACCGCCTGTGCAGTCGGCCCTTGATGGTAAAACCATCCCTCAC
TGGTATCGCATGATTAACCGTCTGATGTGGATCTGGCGCGGCATTGACCCACGCGAAATCCTCGACGTCC
AGGCACGTATTGTGATGAGCGATGCCGAACGTACCGACGATGATTTATACGATACGGTGATTGGCTACCG
TGGCGGCAACTGGATTTATGAGTGGGCCCCGGATCTTTGTGAAGGAACCTTACTTCTGTGGTGTGACATA
ATTGGACAAACTACCTACAGAGATTTAAAGCTCTAAGGTAAATATAAAATTTTTAAGTGTATAATGTGTT
AAACTACTGATTCTAATTGTTTGTGTATTTTAGATTCCAACCTATGGAACTGATGAATGGGAGCAGTGGT
GGAATGCCTTTAATGAGGAAAACCTGTTTTGCTCAGAAGAAATGCCATCTAGTGATGATGAGGCTACTGC
TGACTCTCAACATTCTACTCCTCCAAAAAAGAAGAGAAAGGTAGAAGACCCCAAGGACTTTCCTTCAGAA
TTGCTAAGTTTTTTGAGTCATGCTGTGTTTAGTAATAGAACTCTTGCTTGCTTTGCTATTTACACCACAA
AGGAAAAAGCTGCACTGCTATACAAGAAAATTATGGAAAAATATTCTGTAACCTTTATAAGTAGGCATAA
CAGTTATAATCATAACATACTGTTTTTTCTTACTCCACACAGGCATAGAGTGTCTGCTATTAATAACTAT
GCTCAAAAATTGTGTACCTTTAGCTTTTTAATTTGTAAAGGGGTTAATAAGGAATATTTGATGTATAGTG
CCTTGACTAGAGATCATAATCAGCCATACCACATTTGTAGAGGTTTTACTTGCTTTAAAAAACCTCCCAC
ACCTCCCCCTGAACCTGAAACATAAAATGAATGCAATTGTTGTTGTTAACTTGTTTATTGCAGCTTATAA
TGGTTACAAATAAAGCAATAGCATCACAAATTTCACAAATAAAGCATTTTTTTCACTGCATTCTAGTTGT
GGTTTGTCCAAACTCATCAATGTATCTTATCATGTCTGGATCAACTGGATAACTCAAGCTAACCAAAATC
ATCCCAAACTTCCCACCCCATACCCTATTACCACTGCCAATTACCTGTGGTTTCATTTACTCTAAACCTG
TGATTCCTCTGAATTATTTTCATTTTAAAGAAATTGTATTTGTTAAATATGTACTACAAACTTAGTAGTT
GGAAGGGCTAATTCACTCCCAAAGAAGACAAGATATCCTTGATCTGTGGATCTACCACACACAAGGCTAC
TTCCCTGATTAGCAGAACTACACACCAGGGCCAGGGGTCAGATATCCACTGACCTTTGGATGGTGCTACA
AGCTAGTACCAGTTGAGCCAGATAAGGTAGAAGAGGCCAATAAAGGAGAGAACACCAGCTTGTTACACCC
TGTGAGCCTGCATGGGATGGATGACCCGGAGAGAGAAGTGTTAGAGTGGAGGTTTGACAGCCGCCTAGCA
TTTCATCACGTGGCCCGAGAGCTGCATCCGGAGTACTTCAAGAACTGCTGATATCGAGCTTGCTACAAGG
GACTTTCCGCTGGGGACTTTCCAGGGAGGCGTGGCCTGGGCGGGACTGGGGAGTGGCGAGCCCTCAGATC
CTGCATATAAGCAGCTGCTTTTTGCCTGTACTGGGTCTCTCTGGTTAGACCAGATCTGAGCCTGGGAGCT
CTCTGGCTAACTAGGGAACCCACTGCTTAAGCCTCAATAAAGCTTGCCTTGAGTGCTTCAAGTAGTGTGT
GCCCGTCTGTTGTGTGACTCTGGTAACTAGAGATCCCTCAGACCCTTTTAGTCAGTGTGGAAAATCTCTA
GCAGTGGCGCCCGAACAGGGACTTGAAAGCGAAAGGGAAACCAGAGGAGCTCTCTCGACGCAGGACTCGG
CTTGCTGAAGCGCGCACGGCAAGAGGCGAGGGGCGGCGACTGGTGAGTACGCCAAAAATTTTGACTAGCG
GAGGCTAGAAGGAGAGAGATGGGTGCGAGAGCGTCAGTATTAAGCGGGGGAGAATTAGATCGCGATGGGA
AAAAATTCGGTTAAGGCCAGGGGGAAAGAAAAAATATAAATTAAAACATATAGTATGGGCAAGCAGGGAG
CTAGAACGATTCGCAGTTAATCCTGGCCTGTTAGAAACATCAGAAGGCTGTAGACAAATACTGGGACAGC
TACAACCATCCCTTCAGACAGGATCAGAAGAACTTAGATCATTATATAATACAGTAGCAACCCTCTATTG
TGTGCATCAAAGGATAGAGATAAAAGACACCAAGGAAGCTTTAGACAAGATAGAGGAAGAGCAAAACAAA
AGTAAGACCACCGCACAGCAAGCGGCCGGCCGCTGATCTTCAGACCTGGAGGAGGAGATATGAGGGACAA
TTGGAGAAGTGAATTATATAAATATAAAGTAGTAAAAATTGAACCATTAGGAGTAGCACCCACCAAGGCA
AAGAGAAGAGTGGTGCAGAGAGAAAAAAGAGCAGTGGGAATAGGAGCTTTGTTCCTTGGGTTCTTGGGAG
CAGCAGGAAGCACTATGGGCGCAGCGTCAATGACGCTGACGGTACAGGCCAGACAATTATTGTCTGGTAT
AGTGCAGCAGCAGAACAATTTGCTGAGGGCTATTGAGGCGCAACAGCATCTGTTGCAACTCACAGTCTGG
GGCATCAAGCAGCTCCAGGCAAGAATCCTGGCTGTGGAAAGATACCTAAAGGATCAACAGCTCCTGGGGA
TTTGGGGTTGCTCTGGAAAACTCATTTGCACCACTGCTGTGCCTTGGAATGCTAGTTGGAGTAATAAATC
TCTGGAACAGATTTGGAATCACACGACCTGGATGGAGTGGGACAGAGAAATTAACAATTACACAAGCTTA
ATACACTCCTTAATTGAAGAATCGCAAAACCAGCAAGAAAAGAATGAACAAGAATTATTGGAATTAGATA
AATGGGCAAGTTTGTGGAATTGGTTTAACATAACAAATTGGCTGTGGTATATAAAATTATTCATAATGAT
AGTAGGAGGCTTGGTAGGTTTAAGAATAGTTTTTGCTGTACTTTCTATAGTGAATAGAGTTAGGCAGGGA
TATTCACCATTATCGTTTCAGACCCACCTCCCAACCCCGAGGGGACCCGACAGGCCCGAAGGAATAGAAG
AAGAAGGTGGAGAGAGAGACAGAGACAGATCCATTCGATTAGTGAACGGATCTCGACGGTATCGCCAAAT
GGCAGTATTCATCCACAATTTTAAAAGAAAAGGGGGGATTGGGGGGTACAGTGCAGGGGAAAGAATAGTA
GACATAATAGCAACAGACATACAAACTAAAGAATTACAAAAACAAATTACAAAAATTCAAAATTTTCGGG
TTTATTACAGGGACAGCAGAGATCCAGTTTGGATCGATAAGCTTGATATCGAATTCGGGAGGTGGTCCCT
GCAGTTACGCCAATGATAACCCCCGCCAGAAAAATCTTAGTAGCCTTCCCTTTTTGTTTTCCGTGCCCCA
ACTCGGCGGATTGACTCGGCCCCTTCCGGAAACACCCGAATCAACTTCTAGTCAAATTATTGTTCACGCC
GCAATGACCCACCCCTGGCCCGCGTCTGTGGAACTGACCCCTGGTGTACAGGAGAGTTCGCTGCTGAAAG
TGGTCCCAAAGGGGTACTAGTTTTTAAGCTCCCAACTCCCCCTCCCCCAGCGTCTGGAGGATTCCACACC
CTCGCACCGCAGGGGCGAGGAAGTGGGCGGAGTCCGGTTTTGGCGCCAGCCGCTGAGGCTGCCAAGCAGA
AAAGCCACCGCTGAGGAGACTCCGGTCACTGTCCTCGCCCCGCCTCCCCCTTCCCTCCCCTTGGGGACCA
CCGGGCGCCACGCCGCGAACGGTAAGTGCCGCGGTCGTCGGCGCCTCCGCCCTCCCCCTAGGGCCCCAAT
TCCCAGCGGGCGCGGCGCGCGGCCCCTCCCCCCGCCGGGCGCGCGCCCGCTGCCCCGCCCTTCGTGGCCG
CCCGGCGTGGGCGGTGCCACCCCTCCCCCCGGCGGCCCCGCGCGCAGCTCCCGGCTCCCTCCCCCTTCGG
ATGTGGCTTGAGCTGTAGGCGCGGAGGACGTAGCCATGCTCTAGGAAGATCGGAATTCCTTCCAGATCTG
GCCTCCGCGCCGGGTTTTGGCGCCTCCCGCGGGCGCCCCCCTCCTCACGGCGAGCGCTGCCACGTCAGAC
GAAGGGCGCAGCGAGCGTCCTGATCCTTCCGCCCGGACGCTCAGGACAGCGGCCCGCTGCTCATAAGACT
CGGCCTTAGAACCCCAGTATCAGCAGAAGGACATTTTAGGACGGGACTTGGGTGACTCTAGGGCACTGGT
TTTCTTTCCAGAGAGCGGAACAGGCGAGGAAAAGTAGTCCCTTCTCGGCGATTCTGCGGAGGGATCTCCG
TGGGGCGGTGAACGCCGATGATTATATAAGGACGCGCCGGGTGTGGCACAGCTAGTTCCGTCGCAGCCGG
GATTTGGGTCGCGGTTCTTGTTTGTGGATCGCTGTGATCGTCACTTGGTGAGTAGCGGGCTGCTGGGCTG
GCCGGGGCTTTCGTGGCCGCCGGGCCGCTCGGTGGGACGGAAGCGTGTGGAGAGACCGCCAAGGGCTGTA
GTCTGGGTCCGCGAGCAAGGTTGCCCTGAACTGGGGGTTGGGGGGAGCGCAGCAAAATGGCGGCTGTTCC
CGAGTCTTGAATGGAAGACGCTTGTGAGGCGGGCTGTGAGGTCGTTGAAACAAGGTGGGGGGCATGGTGG
GCGGCAAGAACCCAAGGTCTTGAGGCCTTCGCTAATGCGGGAAAGCTCTTATTCGGGTGAGATGGGCTGG
GGCACCATCTGGGGACCCTGACGTGAAGTTTGTCACTGACTGGAGAACTCGGTTTGTCGTCTGTTGCGGG
GGCGGCAGTTATGGCGGTGCCGTTGGGCAGTGCACCCGTACCTTTGGGAGCGCGCGCCCTCGTCGTGTCG
TGACGTCACCCGTTCTGTTGGCTTATAATGCAGGGTGGGGCCACCTGCCGGTAGGTGTGCGGTAGGCTTT
TCTCCGTCGCAGGACGCAGGGTTCGGGCCTAGGGTAGGCTCTCCTGAATCGACAGGCGCCGGACCTCTGG
TGAGGGGAGGGATAAGTGAGGCGTCAGTTTCTTTGGTCGGTTTTATGTACCTATCTTCTTAAGTAGCTGA
AGCTCCGGTTTTGAACTATGCGCTCGGGGTTGGCGAGTGTGTTTTGTGAAGTTTTTTAGGCACCTTTTGA
AATGTAATCATTTGGGTCAATATGTAATTTTCAGTGTTAGACTAGTAAATTGTCCGCTAAATTCTGGCCG
TTTTTGGCTTTTTTAGACGCGGCCGCATGGCAATCCAGTTCCGTTCGCTCTTCCCCTTGGCATTGCCTGG
GATGCTGGCGCTCCTCGGCTGGTGGTGGTTTTTCTCTCGTAAAAAAGGCCATGTCAGCAGCCATGATGAG
CAGCAGGTGGAGGCTGGTGCTGTGCAGCTGAGGGCTGACCCTGCCATCAAGGAACCTCTCCCCGTGGAAG
ACGTCTGTCCCAAAGTAGTGTCCACACCCCCCAGTGTCACAGAGCCTCCAGAAAAGGAACTGTCCACCGT
GAGCAAGCTGCCTGCAGAGCCCCCAGCATTGCTCCAGACACACCCACCTTGCCGAAGATCAGAGTCCTCG
GGCATTCTTCCTAACACCACAGACATGAGACTTCGGCCAGGAACACGCAGAGATGACAGTACAAAGCTGG
AGCTAGCCCTGACAGGTGGTGAAGCCAAATCGATTCCTCTAGAGTGCCCCCTTTCATCCCCAAAGGGTGT
ACTATTCTCCAGCAAATCAGCTGAGGTGTGTAAGCAAGATTCCCCCTTCAGCAGGGTGCCAAGGAAGGTC
CAGCCAGGCTACCCCGTAGTCCCCGCAGAGAAGCGTAGCTCTGGGGAGAGGGCAAGAGAGACAGGTGGGG
CCGAAGGGACTGGTGATGCCGTGTTGGGGGAAAAGGTGCTTGAAGAAGCTCTGTTGTCTCGGGAGCATGT
CTTGGAATTGGAGAACAGCAAGGGCCCCAGCCTGGCCTCTTTAGAGGGGGAAGAAGATAAGGGGAAGAGC
AGCTCATCCCAGGTGGTGGGGCCAGTGCAGGAGGAAGAGTATGTAGCAGAGAAGTTGCCAAGTAGGTTCA
TCGAGTCGGCTCACACAGAGCTGGCAAAGGACGATGCGGCGCCAGCACCCCCAGTCGCAGACGCCAAAGC
CCAGGATAGAGGTGTCGAGGGAGAACTGGGCAATGAGGAGAGCTTGGATAGAAATGAGGAGGGCTTGGAT
AGAAATGAGGAGGGCTTGGATAGAAATGAGGAGAGCTTGGATAGAAATGAGGAGGGCTTGGATAGAAATG
AGGAGATTAAGCGGGCTGCCTTCCAGATAATCTCCCAAGTGATCTCAGAAGCAACCGAACAGGTGCTGGC
CACCACGGTTGGCAAGGTTGCAGGTCGTGTGTGTCAGGCCAGTCAGCTCCAAGGGCAGAAGGAAGAGAGC
TGTGTCCCAGTTCACCAGAAAACTGTCTTGGGCCCAGACACTGCGGAGCCTGCCACAGCAGAGGCAGCTG
TTGCCCCGCCGGATGCTGGCCTCCCCTTGCCAGGCCTACCAGCAGAGGGCTCACCACCACCAAAGACCTA
CGTGAGCTGCCTGAAGAGCCTTCTGTCCAGCCCCACCAAGGACAGTAAGCCAAATATCTCTGCACACCAC
ATCTCCCTGGCCTCCTGCCTGGCACTGACCACCCCCAGTGAAGAGTTGCCGGACCGGGCAGGCATCCTGG
TGGAAGATGCCACCTGTGTCACCTGCATGTCAGACAGCAGCCAAAGTGTCCCTTTGGTGGCTTCTCCAGG
ACACTGCTCAGATTCTTTCAGCACTTCAGGGCTTGAAGACTCTTGCACAGAGACCAGCTCGAGCCCCAGG
GACAAGGCCATCACCCCGCCACTGCCAGAAAGTACTGTGCCCTTCAGCAATGGGGTGCTGAAGGGGGAGT
TGTCAGACTTGGGGGCTGAGGATGGATGGACCATGGATGCGGAAGCAGATCATTCAGGAGGTTCTGACAG
GAACAGCATGGATTCCGTGGATAGCTGTTGCAGTCTCAAGAAGACTGAGAGCTTCCAAAATGCCCAGGCA
GGCTCCAACCCTAAGAAGGTCGACCTCATCATCTGGGAGATCGAGGTGCCAAAGCACTTAGTCGGTCGGC
TAATTGGCAAGCAGGGGCGCTATGTGAGTTTTCTGAAGCAAACATCTGGTGCCAAGATCTACATTTCAAC
CCTGCCTTACACCCAGAGCGTCCAGATCTGCCACATAGAAGGCTCTCAACATCATGTAGACAAAGCGCTG
AACTTGATTGGGAAGAAGTTCAAAGAGCTGAACCTCACCAATATCTACGCTCCCCCATTGCCTTCACTGG
CACTGCCTTCTCTGCCGATGACATCCTGGCTCATGCTGCCTGATCCGTTTCAGGGAGCAGAAGTCCTTCT
GGACAGTGTGATGCCCCTGTCAGACGATGACCAGTTTTCACCGGAAGCAGATGCCGCCATGAGCGAGATG
ACGGGGAATACAGCACTGCTTGCTCAGGTGACAAGTTACAGTCCAACTGGTCTTCCTCTGATTCAGCTGT
GGAGTGTGGTTGGAGATGAAGTGGTGTTGATAAACCGGTCCCTGGTGGAGCGAGGCCTTGCCCAGTGGGT
AGACAGCTACTACACAAGCCTTGGAGGTTCTGGTGGAGGCGGGTCTGGAGGCGGGGGTAGTGAGCAGAAA
CTCATCTCTGAAGAGGATCTGTGAACGCGTCCCCTCTCCCTCCCCCCCCCCTAACGTTACTGGCCGAAGC
CGCTTGGAATAAGGCCGGTGTGCGTTTGTCTATATGTTATTTTCCACCATATTGCCGTCTTTTGGCAATG
TGAGGGCCCGGAAACCTGGCCCTGTCTTCTTGACGAGCATTCCTAGGGGTCTTTCCCCTCTCGCCAAAGG
AATGCAAGGTCTGTTGAATGTCGTGAAGGAAGCAGTTCCTCTGGAAGCTTCTTGAAGACAAACAACGTCT
GTAGCGACCCTTTGCAGGCAGCGGAACCCCCCACCTGGCGACAGGTGCCTCTGCGGCCAAAAGCCACGTG
TATAAGATACACCTGCAAAGGCGGCACAACCCCAGTGCCACGTTGTGAGTTGGATAGTTGTGGAAAGAGT
AAAATGGCTCTCCTCAAGCGTATTCAACAAGGGGCTGAAGGATGCCCAGAAGGTACCCCATTGTATGGGA
TCTGATCTGGGGCCTCGGTGCACATGCTTTACATGTGTTTAGTCGAGGTTAAAAAAACGTCTAGGCCCCC
CGAACCACGGGGACGTGGTTTTCCTTTGAAAAACACGATGATAATATGGCCACAACCATGGCGTCCGGAA
TGGTGAGCAAGGGCGAGGAGGATAACATGGCCATCATCAAGGAGTTCATGCGCTTCAAGGTGCACATGGA
GGGCTCCGTGAACGGCCACGAGTTCGAGATCGAGGGCGAGGGCGAGGGCCGCCCCTACGAGGGCACCCAG
ACCGCCAAGCTGAAGGTGACCAAGGGTGGCCCCCTGCCCTTCGCCTGGGACATCCTGTCCCCTCAGTTCA
TGTACGGCTCCAAGGCCTACGTGAAGCACCCCGCCGACATCCCCGACTACTTGAAGCTGTCCTTCCCCGA
GGGCTTCAAGTGGGAGCGCGTGATGAACTTCGAGGACGGCGGCGTGGTGACCGTGACCCAGGACTCCTCC
CTGCAGGACGGCGAGTTCATCTACAAGGTGAAGCTGCGCGGCACCAACTTCCCCTCCGACGGCCCCGTAA
TGCAGAAGAAGACCATGGGCTGGGAGGCCTCCTCCGAGCGGATGTACCCCGAGGACGGCGCCCTGAAGGG
CGAGATCAAGCAGAGGCTGAAGCTGAAGGACGGCGGCCACTACGACGCTGAGGTCAAGACCACCTACAAG
GCCAAGAAGCCCGTGCAGCTGCCCGGCGCCTACAACGTCAACATCAAGTTGGACATCACCTCCCACAACG
AGGACTACACCATCGTGGAACAGTACGAACGCGCCGAGGGCCGCCACTCCACCGGCGGCATGGACGAGCT
GTACAAGTAATAAGCGACGCGGCATGCAAGCTTGATATCAAGCTTATCGATAATCAACCTCTGGATTACA
AAATTTGTGAAAGATTGACTGGTATTCTTAACTATGTTGCTCCTTTTACGCTATGTGGATACGCTGCTTT
AATGCCTTTGTATCATGCTATTGCTTCCCGTATGGCTTTCATTTTCTCCTCCTTGTATAAATCCTGGTTG
CTGTCTCTTTATGAGGAGTTGTGGCCCGTTGTCAGGCAACGTGGCGTGGTGTGCACTGTGTTTGCTGACG
CAACCCCCACTGGTTGGGGCATTGCCACCACCTGTCAGCTCCTTTCCGGGACTTTCGCTTTCCCCCTCCC
TATTGCCACGGCGGAACTCATCGCCGCCTGCCTTGCCCGCTGCTGGACAGGGGCTCGGCTGTTGGGCACT
GACAATTCCGTGGTGTTGTCGGGGAAATCATCGTCCTTTCCTTGGCTGCTCGCCTGTGTTGCCACCTGGA
TTCTGCGCGGGACGTCCTTCTGCTACGTCCCTTCGGCCCTCAATCCAGCGGACCTTCCTTCCCGCGGCCT
GCTGCCGGCTCTGCGGCCTCTTCCGCGTCTTCGCCTTCGCCCTCAGACGAGTCGGATCTCCCTTTGGGCC
GCCTCCCCGCATCGATACCGTCGACCTCG
